>Addgene plasmid #178983 | pTU424 | addgene full sequence | sequence record 354250 | Addgene NGS Result
CATTGCGCCCAGCGCCATCTGATCGTTGGCAACCAGCATCGCAGTGGGAACGATGCCCTCATTCAGCATT
TGCATGGTTTGTTGAAAACCGGACATGGCACTCCAGTCGCCTTCCCGTTCCGCTATCGGCTGAATTTGAT
TGCGAGTGAGATATTTATGCCAGCCAGCCAGACGCAGACGCGCCGAGACAGAACTTAATGGGCCCGCTAA
CAGCGCGATTTGCTGGTGACCCAATGCGACCAGATGCTCCACGCCCAGTCGCGTACCGTCTTCATGGGAG
AAAATAATACTGTTGATGGGTGTCTGGTCAGAGACATCAAGAAATAACGCCGGAACATTAGTGCAGGCAG
CTTCCACAGCAATGGCATCCTGGTCATCCAGCGGATAGTTAATGATCAGCCCACTGACGCGTTGCGCGAG
AAGATTGTGCACCGCCGCTTTACAGGCTTCGACGCCGCTTCGTTCTACCATCGACACCACCACGCTGGCA
CCCAGTTGATCGGCGCGAGATTTAATCGCCGCGACAATTTGCGACGGCGCGTGCAGGGCCAGACTGGAGG
TGGCAACGCCAATCAGCAACGACTGTTTGCCCGCCAGTTGTTGTGCCACGCGGTTGGGAATGTAATTCAG
CTCCGCCATCGCCGCTTCCACTTTTTCCCGCGTTTTCGCAGAAACGTGGCTGGCCTGGTTCACCACGCGG
GAAACGGTCTGATAAGAGACACCGGCATACTCTGCGACATCGTATAACGTTACTGGTTTCACATTCACCA
CCCTGAATTGACTCTCTTCCGGGCGCTATCATGCCATACCGCGAAAGGTTTTGCGCCATTCGATGGTGTC
CGGGATCTCGACGCTCTCCCTTATGCGACTCCTGCATTAGGAAATTAATACGACTCACTATAGGGGAATT
GTGAGCGGATAACAATTCCCCTGTAGAAATAATTTTGTTTAACTTTAATAAGGAGATATACCATGAACAA
CACCGAAGAAAACATCGATCGTATTCAAGAACCGACGCGTGAAGATATTGATCGTAAAGAAGCAGAACGT
CTGCTGGATGAAGCATTTAATCCGCGTACCAAACCGGTGGATCGCAAAAAAATCATTAATAGCGCACTGA
AAATTCTGATCGGCCTGTACAAAGAGAAAAAAGACGATCTGACCAGCGCAAGCTTTATTAGCATTGCACG
TGCCTATTATCTGGTGAGCATTACCATTCTGCCGAAAGGCACCACCATTCCGGAAAAAAAGAAAGAAGCA
CTGCGCAAAGGCATCGAATTTATTGATCGCGCAATCAACAAGTTTAACGGCAGCATTCTGGATAGCCAGC
GTGCATTTCGTATTAAAAGCGTTCTGAGCATTGAGTTCAATCGTATCGATCGTGAAAAATGCGACAACAT
CAAACTGAAAAACCTGCTGAACGAAGCCGTTGATAAAGGTTGTACCGATTTTGATACCTATGAGTGGGAT
ATTCAGATTGCCATTCGTCTGTGTGAACTGGGTGTTGATATGGAAGGTCATTTTGACAACCTGATCAAAA
GCAACAAAGCCAACGATCTGCAGAAAGCCAAAGCCTATTACTTCATCAAAAAGGATGACCATAAGGCCAA
AGAACACATGGATAAATGTACCGCAAGCCTGAAATATACCCCGTGTAGTCATCGTCTGTGGGATGAAACC
GTTGGTTTTATTGAACGTCTGAAAGGTGATAGCAGCACCCTGTGGCGTGATTTTGCAATTAAAACCTATC
GTAGCTGCCGTGTGCAAGAAAAAGAAACCGGTACACTGCGTCTGCGTTGGTATTGGAGCCGTCATCGTGT
TCTGTATGATATGGCATTTCTGGCAGTTAAAGAACAGGCAGATGATGAAGAACCGGATGTTAATGTTAAA
CAGGCCAAAATCAAAAAGCTGGCCGAAATTAGCGATAGCCTGAAAAGCCGTTTTAGCCTGCGTCTGAGCG
ATATGGAAAAAATGCCGAAAAGTGATGATGAAAGCAACCACGAGTTCAAAAAGTTTCTGGACAAATGTGT
TACCGCCTATCAGGATGGTTATGTGATTAATCGTAGCGAGGATAAAGAAGGTCAGGGCGAAAACAAAAGC
ACCACCAGTAAACAGCCGGAACCGCGTCCGCAGGCAAAACTGCTGGAACTGACCCAGGTTCCGGAAGGTT
GGGTTGTTGTTCACTTTTATCTGAATAAACTGGAAGGTATGGGCAACGCCATTGTGTTTGATAAATGTGC
AAATAGCTGGCAGTACAAAGAATTTCAGTATAAAGAACTGTTTGAAGTGTTCCTGACCTGGCAGGCAAAC
TATAATCTTTACAAAGAAAACGCAGCCGAACATCTGGTTACCCTGTGTAAAAAGATTGGTGAAACCATGC
CGTTTCTGTTCTGCGATAACTTTATTCCGAATGGTAAAGATGTTCTGTTTGTGCCGCATGATTTTCTGCA
TCGTCTGCCGCTGCATGGTAGCATTGAGAATAAAACAAATGGCAAGCTGTTCCTGGAAAATCATAGCTGT
TGTTATCTGCCTGCATGGTCATTTGCAAGCGAAAAAGAAGCAAGCACCAGCGACGAATATGTTCTGCTGA
AAAATTTCGATCAGGGCCATTTTGAAACCCTGCAGAATAATCAGATTTGGGGCACCCAGAGCGTTAAAGA
TGGTGCAAGCAGTGATGATCTGGAAAACATTCGTAACAATCCGCGTCTGCTGACCATTCTGTGTCATGGT
GAAGCAAATATGAGCAATCCGTTTCGTAGCATGCTGAAACTGGCAAATGGTGGTATTACCTATCTGGAAA
TTCTGAATAGCGTGAAAGGCCTGAAAGGTAGCCAGGTTATTCTGGGTGCATGTGAAACCGATCTGGTTCC
GCCTCTGAGTGATGTTATGGATGAACATTATAGCGTTGCAACCGCACTGCTGCTGATTGGTGCAGCGGGT
GTTGTTGGCACCATGTGGAAAGTTCGTAGCAATAAAACGAAAAGCCTGATCGAGTGGAAGCTGGAAAATA
TCGAATATAAACTGAACGAGTGGCAGAAAGAAACAGGTGGTGCAGCATATAAAGATCATCCGCCTACCTT
TTATCGTAGCATTGCCTTTCGTAGTATTGGTTTTCCGTTAGGTGGTAGCGGTCATCACCATCACCACCAT
CATCATTAATCTACTAGCGCAGCTTAATTAACCTAGGCTGCTGCCACCGCTGAGCAATAACTAGCATAAC
CCCTTGGGGCCTCTAAACGGGTCTTGAGGGGTTTTTTGCTGAAACCTCAGGCATTTGAGAAGCACACGGT
CACACTGCTTCCGGTAGTCAATAAACCGGTAAACCAGCAATAGACATAAGCGGCTATTTAACGACCCTGC
CCTGAACCGACGACCGGGTCGAATTTGCTTTCGAATTTCTGCCATTCATCCGCTTATTATCACTTATTCA
GGCGTAGCAACCAGGCGTTTAAGGGCACCAATAACTGCCTTAAAAAAATTACGCCCCGCCCTGCCACTCA
TCGCAGTACTGTTGTAATTCATTAAGCATTCTGCCGACATGGAAGCCATCACAAACGGCATGATGAACCT
GAATCGCCAGCGGCATCAGCACCTTGTCGCCTTGCGTATAATATTTGCCCATAGTGAAAACGGGGGCGAA
GAAGTTGTCCATATTGGCCACGTTTAAATCAAAACTGGTGAAACTCACCCAGGGATTGGCTGAGACGAAA
AACATATTCTCAATAAACCCTTTAGGGAAATAGGCCAGGTTTTCACCGTAACACGCCACATCTTGCGAAT
ATATGTGTAGAAACTGCCGGAAATCGTCGTGGTATTCACTCCAGAGCGATGAAAACGTTTCAGTTTGCTC
ATGGAAAACGGTGTAACAAGGGTGAACACTATCCCATATCACCAGCTCACCGTCTTTCATTGCCATACGG
AACTCCGGATGAGCATTCATCAGGCGGGCAAGAATGTGAATAAAGGCCGGATAAAACTTGTGCTTATTTT
TCTTTACGGTCTTTAAAAAGGCCGTAATATCCAGCTGAACGGTCTGGTTATAGGTACATTGAGCAACTGA
CTGAAATGCCTCAAAATGTTCTTTACGATGCCATTGGGATATATCAACGGTGGTATATCCAGTGATTTTT
TTCTCCATTTTAGCTTCCTTAGCTCCTGAAAATCTCGATAACTCAAAAAATACGCCCGGTAGTGATCTTA
TTTCATTATGGTGAAAGTTGGAACCTCTTACGTGCCGATCAACGTCTCATTTTCGCCAAAAGTTGGCCCA
GGGCTTCCCGGTATCAACAGGGACACCAGGATTTATTTATTCTGCGAAGTGATCTTCCGTCACAGGTATT
TATTCGGCGCAAAGTGCGTCGGGTGATGCTGCCAACTTACTGATTTAGTGTATGATGGTGTTTTTGAGGT
GCTCCAGTGGCTTCTGTTTCTATCAGCTGTCCCTCCTGTTCAGCTACTGACGGGGTGGTGCGTAACGGCA
AAAGCACCGCCGGACATCAGCGCTAGCGGAGTGTATACTGGCTTACTATGTTGGCACTGATGAGGGTGTC
AGTGAAGTGCTTCATGTGGCAGGAGAAAAAAGGCTGCACCGGTGCGTCAGCAGAATATGTGATACAGGAT
ATATTCCGCTTCCTCGCTCACTGACTCGCTACGCTCGGTCGTTCGACTGCGGCGAGCGGAAATGGCTTAC
GAACGGGGCGGAGATTTCCTGGAAGATGCCAGGAAGATACTTAACAGGGAAGTGAGAGGGCCGCGGCAAA
GCCGTTTTTCCATAGGCTCCGCCCCCCTGACAAGCATCACGAAATCTGACGCTCAAATCAGTGGTGGCGA
AACCCGACAGGACTATAAAGATACCAGGCGTTTCCCCCTGGCGGCTCCCTCGTGCGCTCTCCTGTTCCTG
CCTTTCGGTTTACCGGTGTCATTCCGCTGTTATGGCCGCGTTTGTCTCATTCCACGCCTGACACTCAGTT
CCGGGTAGGCAGTTCGCTCCAAGCTGGACTGTATGCACGAACCCCCCGTTCAGTCCGACCGCTGCGCCTT
ATCCGGTAACTATCGTCTTGAGTCCAACCCGGAAAGACATGCAAAAGCACCACTGGCAGCAGCCACTGGT
AATTGATTTAGAGGAGTTAGTCTTGAAGTCATGCGCCGGTTAAGGCTAAACTGAAAGGACAAGTTTTGGT
GACTGCGCTCCTCCAAGCCAGTTACCTCGGTTCAAAGAGTTGGTAGCTCAGAGAACCTTCGAAAAACCGC
CCTGCAAGGCGGTTTTTTCGTTTTCAGAGCAAGAGATTACGCGCAGACCAAAACGATCTCAAGAAGATCA
TCTTATTAATCAGATAAAATATTTCTAGATTTCAGTGCAATTTATCTCTTCAAATGTAGCACCTGAAGTC
AGCCCCATACGATATAAGTTGTAATTCTCATGTTAGTCATGCCCCGCGCCCACCGGAAGGAGCTGACTGG
GTTGAAGGCTCTCAAGGGCATCGGTCGAGATCCCGGTGCCTAATGAGTGAGCTAACTTACATTAATTGCG
TTGCGCTCACTGCCCGCTTTCCAGTCGGGAAACCTGTCGTGCCAGCTGCATTAATGAATCGGCCAACGCG
CGGGGAGAGGCGGTTTGCGTATTGGGCGCCAGGGTGGTTTTTCTTTTCACCAGTGAGACGGGCAACAGCT
GATTGCCCTTCACCGCCTGGCCCTGAGAGAGTTGCAGCAAGCGGTCCACGCTGGTTTGCCCCAGCAGGCG
AAAATCCTGTTTGATGGTGGTTAACGGCGGGATATAACATGAGCTGTCTTCGGTATCGTCGTATCCCACT
ACCGAGATGTCCGCACCAACGCGCAGCCCGGACTCGGTAATGGCGCG
Features (pLannotate 1.2.2; 15 found; start..end, strand, type, name):
    763..840     -  promoter       lacI promoter: lacI
    848..883     -  CDS            TcR (fragment): tetracycline efflux protein; tet; confers resistance to tetracycline
    886..904     +  promoter       T7 promoter: promoter for bacteriophage T7 RNA polymerase
    905..929     +  protein_bind   lac operator: The lac repressor binds to the lac operator to inhibit transcription in E. coli. This inhibition can be relieved by adding lactose or isopropyl-β-D-thiogalactopyranoside (IPTG). lac repressor encoded by lacI
    944..966     +  RBS            RBS: efficient ribosome binding site from bacteriophage T7 gene 10 (Olins and Rangwala, 1989)
   3186..3203    +  CDS            SET1 (fragment): solubility-enhancement tag derived from T7 phage gene 10B
   3211..3258    +  terminator     T7 terminator: transcription terminator for bacteriophage T7 RNA polymerase
   3482..4138    -  CDS            cat: CAT_ECOLX - Experimental evidence at protein level: Swiss-Prot protein existence level 1. This enzyme is an effector of chloramphenicol resistance in bacteria. From Escherichia coli. This protein is used as a marker in many commonly used cloning vectors, such as pACYC184.
   4139..4241    -  promoter       cat promoter: promoter of the E. coli cat gene encoding chloramphenicol acetyltransferase
   4362..4505    +  mobile_element IS1 (fragment): prokaryotic transposable element IS1
   4624..4679    -  rep_origin     RSF ori (fragment): Plasmids containing the RSF 1030 origin of replication can be propagated in E. coli cells that contain additional plasmids with compatible origins.
   4767..5312    -  rep_origin     p15A ori: Plasmids containing the medium-copy-number p15A origin of replication can be propagated in E. coli cells that contain a second plasmid with the ColE1 origin.
   5424..5488    -  CDS            TcR (fragment): tetracycline efflux protein; tet; confers resistance to tetracycline
   5503..5524    -  protein_bind   CAP binding site: CAP binding activates transcription in the presence of cAMP. E. coli catabolite activator protein
   5537..762     -  CDS            lacI (across the origin): lac repressor; lacI; The lac repressor binds to the lac operator to inhibit transcription in E. coli. This inhibition can be relieved by adding lactose or isopropyl-β-D-thiogalactopyranoside (IPTG).
