[The description below was written by a language model from this plasmid's Addgene catalogue record and pLannotate feature annotations shown in this document.]
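Description:
pTU424 is a bacterial expression plasmid built on the pACYCDuet-1 backbone, carrying a codon-optimized gene for the TPR-CHAT protein of Candidatus Scalindua brodae. It replicates in E. coli from the p15A origin, listed as low copy in the catalogue. This origin is compatible with ColE1-type plasmids, so the construct can be maintained alongside other expression vectors. Selection is by chloramphenicol, conferred by the cat gene under its own promoter. The total size is about 5.9 kb, of which roughly 2.1 kb is insert introduced by Gibson assembly.

The expression cassette consists of a T7 promoter followed directly by a lac operator and the strong phage T7 gene 10 ribosome binding site, and it ends at a T7 terminator. The backbone also encodes lacI with its native promoter, so transcription is repressed until IPTG is added and requires a host that supplies T7 RNA polymerase. The automated feature table does not annotate the TPR-CHAT open reading frame itself, but the unannotated stretch between the ribosome binding site and the terminator matches the stated insert size. The catalogue records a C-terminal His-tag contributed by the backbone, which would allow affinity purification. The tag is likewise not called in the annotation. The short fragments labelled TcR, IS1, RSF ori and SET1 appear to be backbone remnants or partial matches rather than functional elements.

TPR-CHAT is a caspase-like peptidase that the associated publication describes as complexed with the gRAMP CRISPR-Cas RNA endonuclease. The plasmid is suited to producing this protein in E. coli, alone or co-expressed with partners from compatible plasmids, for biochemical and interaction studies.
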