Addgene plasmid #178983: pTU424
Purpose: pACYC containing Candidatus “Scalindua brodae” TPR-CHAT (codon-optimized)
Depositing lab: Stan Brouns. Depositing organization: Delft University of Technology. Publication: The gRAMP CRISPR-Cas effector is an RNA endonuclease complexed with a caspase-like peptidase. van Beljouw SPB, Haagsma AC, Rodriguez-Molina A, van den Berg DF, Vink JNA, Brouns SJJ. Science. 2021 Sep 17;373(6561):1349-1353. doi: 10.1126/science.abk2718. Epub 2021 Aug 26. PubMed 34446442.
Backbone
  Vector backbone: pACYC Duet1
  Backbone size w/o insert (bp): 3707
  Total vector size (bp): 5855
  Vector type: Bacterial Expression
Growth in bacteria
  Bacterial resistance: Chloramphenicol, 25 μg/mL
  Growth temperature: 37°C
  Growth strain: DH5alpha
  Copy number: Low Copy
Gene/Insert
  Gene/Insert name: TPR-CHAT
  Species: Candidatus Scalindua brodae
  Insert size (bp): 2148
  Promoter: T7
  Tag / fusion protein: His-tag (C terminal on backbone)
  Cloning method: Gibson Cloning
  Sequencing primers: 5′ ACATCGTATAACGTTACTGG; 3′ TGCCGTCTGTGATGGCTTCC
Terms and licenses: Academic/Nonprofit Terms; Industry Terms: Not Available to Industry
How to cite: pTU424 was a gift from Stan Brouns (Addgene plasmid # 178983 ; http://n2t.net/addgene:178983 ; RRID:Addgene_178983)
